Addgene plasmid #149347: pCbh-SpyCas9-2A-puro-pA_U6-BbsI
Purpose: Mammalian expression vector for SpyCas9 and puromycin resistance
Depositing lab: Ralf Kuehn. Depositing organization: Max-Delbrueck-Centrum fuer Molekulare Medizin (MDC). Publication: A homology independent sequence replacement strategy in human cells using a CRISPR nuclease. Danner E, Lebedin M, de la Rosa K, Kuhn R. Open Biol. 2021 Jan;11(1):200283. doi: 10.1098/rsob.200283. Epub 2021 Jan 27. PubMed 33499763.
Backbone
  Vector backbone: puc19
  Backbone size w/o insert (bp): 2704
  Total vector size (bp): 8512
  Vector type: Mammalian Expression, CRISPR
Growth in bacteria
  Bacterial resistance: Ampicillin, 100 μg/mL
  Growth temperature: 37°C
  Growth strain: DH5alpha
  Copy number: High Copy
Gene/Insert
  Gene/Insert name: SpyCas9
  Species: Streptococcus pyogenes
  Insert size (bp): 4269
  Promoter: Cbh
  Tag / fusion protein: Flag tag
  Cloning method: Restriction Enzyme; 5′ cloning site NcoI (not destroyed); 3′ cloning site EcoRI (not destroyed)
  Sequencing primers: 5′ M13 for; 3′ M13 rev
Terms and licenses: Academic/Nonprofit Terms; Industry Terms: Not Available to Industry
How to cite: pCbh-SpyCas9-2A-puro-pA_U6-BbsI was a gift from Ralf Kuehn (Addgene plasmid # 149347 ; http://n2t.net/addgene:149347 ; RRID:Addgene_149347)
