[The description below was written by a language model from this plasmid's Addgene catalogue record and pLannotate feature annotations shown in this document.]
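Description:
pCbh-SpyCas9-2A-puro-pA_U6-BbsI is an all-in-one mammalian CRISPR expression plasmid of about 8.5 kb, recorded as built on a pUC19 backbone. It is propagated in E. coli at high copy through a ColE1/pUC-type origin and selected with ampicillin via the β-lactamase gene and its native promoter. The two annotated sequence records (the depositor's sequence and the repository's sequencing result) differ by a single nucleotide in length and give the same feature layout.

The main expression unit is driven by the Cbh promoter, annotated here as its component parts: a shortened CMV enhancer, the chicken β-actin promoter and a hybrid chicken β-actin/minute virus of mice intron. It transcribes full-length Streptococcus pyogenes Cas9, which the annotation tool splits into contiguous N- and C-terminal portions, followed by a nucleoplasmin bipartite nuclear localization signal. The catalogue lists a Flag tag, although it is not called in the feature tables. According to the plasmid name, a 2A self-cleaving peptide links Cas9 to puromycin N-acetyltransferase. Both proteins therefore come from one transcript, terminated by the bGH polyadenylation signal, and transfected cells can be enriched with puromycin. A single AAV2 ITR lies downstream; with only one annotated it appears to be a remnant of an earlier vector rather than a functional packaging element.

A separate human U6 RNA polymerase III promoter precedes the S. pyogenes guide RNA scaffold. The name indicates BbsI sites between them, the usual arrangement for inserting annealed spacer oligonucleotides. An additional partial scaffold fragment is annotated just after the complete one, and the record does not explain it. The plasmid is intended for transient co-expression of Cas9 and a user-defined guide in mammalian cells, and the associated publication concerns homology-independent sequence replacement in human cells.
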