Features (pLannotate 1.2.2; 15 found; start..end, strand, type, name):
      2..287     +  enhancer       CMV enhancer: human cytomegalovirus immediate early enhancer; contains an 18-bp deletion relative to the standard CMV enhancer
    289..566     +  promoter       chicken β-actin promoter: No description available
    567..795     +  intron         hybrid intron: hybrid between chicken β-actin (CBA) and minute virus of mice (MMV) introns (Gray et al., 2011)
    933..2534    +  CDS            Cas9(N): N-terminal portion of Streptococcus pyogenes Cas9 (Zetsche et al., 2015)
   2535..5033    +  CDS            Cas9(C): C-terminal portion of Streptococcus pyogenes Cas9 (Zetsche et al., 2015)
   5034..5081    +  CDS            nucleoplasmin NLS: bipartite nuclear localization signal from nucleoplasmin
   5151..5750    +  CDS            PuroR (fragment): puromycin N-acetyltransferase; pac from Streptomyces; confers resistance to puromycin
   5784..5895    +  polyA_signal   bGH poly(A) signal: bovine growth hormone polyadenylation signal
   6000..6138    +  repeat_region  AAV2 ITR: inverted terminal repeat of adeno-associated virus serotype 2 inverted
   6289..6393    +  promoter       AmpR promoter: bla
   6394..7254    +  CDS            AmpR: β-lactamase; bla; confers resistance to ampicillin, carbenicillin, and related antibiotics
   7425..8013    +  rep_origin     ori: high-copy-number ColE1/pMB1/pBR322/pUC origin of replication
   8075..8315    +  promoter       U6 promoter: RNA polymerase III promoter for human U6 snRNA
   8342..8417    +  misc_RNA       gRNA scaffold: guide RNA scaffold for the Streptococcus pyogenes CRISPR/Cas9 system
   8424..8467    +  misc_RNA       gRNA scaffold (fragment): guide RNA scaffold for the Streptococcus pyogenes CRISPR/Cas9 system
>Addgene plasmid #149347 | pCbh-SpyCas9-2A-puro-pA_U6-BbsI | depositor full sequence | sequence record 291972 | pCbh-SpyCas9-2A-puro-pA_U6-BbsI sequence 8512 bps
CCGTTACATAACTTACGGTAAATGGCCCGCCTGGCTGACCGCCCAACGACCCCCGCCCATTGACGTCAAT
AGTAACGCCAATAGGGACTTTCCATTGACGTCAATGGGTGGAGTATTTACGGTAAACTGCCCACTTGGCA
GTACATCAAGTGTATCATATGCCAAGTACGCCCCCTATTGACGTCAATGACGGTAAATGGCCCGCCTGGC
ATTGTGCCCAGTACATGACCTTATGGGACTTTCCTACTTGGCAGTACATCTACGTATTAGTCATCGCTAT
TACCATGGTCGAGGTGAGCCCCACGTTCTGCTTCACTCTCCCCATCTCCCCCCCCTCCCCACCCCCAATT
TTGTATTTATTTATTTTTTAATTATTTTGTGCAGCGATGGGGGCGGGGGGGGGGGGGGGGCGCGCGCCAG
GCGGGGCGGGGCGGGGCGAGGGGCGGGGCGGGGCGAGGCGGAGAGGTGCGGCGGCAGCCAATCAGAGCGG
CGCGCTCCGAAAGTTTCCTTTTATGGCGAGGCGGCGGCGGCGGCGGCCCTATAAAAAGCGAAGCGCGCGG
CGGGCGGGAGTCGCTGCGACGCTGCCTTCGCCCCGTGCCCCGCTCCGCCGCCGCCTCGCGCCGCCCGCCC
CGGCTCTGACTGACCGCGTTACTCCCACAGGTGAGCGGGCGGGACGGCCCTTCTCCTCCGGGCTGTAATT
AGCTGAGCAAGAGGTAAGGGTTTAAGGGATGGTTGGTTGGTGGGGTATTAATGTTTAATTACCTGGAGCA
CCTGCCTGAAATCACTTTTTTTCAGGTTGGACCGGTGCCACCATGGACTATAAGGACCACGACGGAGACT
ACAAGGATCATGATATTGATTACAAAGACGATGACGATAAGATGGCCCCAAAGAAGAAGCGGAAGGTCGG
TATCCACGGAGTCCCAGCAGCCGACAAGAAGTACAGCATCGGCCTGGACATCGGCACCAACTCTGTGGGC
TGGGCCGTGATCACCGACGAGTACAAGGTGCCCAGCAAGAAATTCAAGGTGCTGGGCAACACCGACCGGC
ACAGCATCAAGAAGAACCTGATCGGAGCCCTGCTGTTCGACAGCGGCGAAACAGCCGAGGCCACCCGGCT
GAAGAGAACCGCCAGAAGAAGATACACCAGACGGAAGAACCGGATCTGCTATCTGCAAGAGATCTTCAGC
AACGAGATGGCCAAGGTGGACGACAGCTTCTTCCACAGACTGGAAGAGTCCTTCCTGGTGGAAGAGGATA
AGAAGCACGAGCGGCACCCCATCTTCGGCAACATCGTGGACGAGGTGGCCTACCACGAGAAGTACCCCAC
CATCTACCACCTGAGAAAGAAACTGGTGGACAGCACCGACAAGGCCGACCTGCGGCTGATCTATCTGGCC
CTGGCCCACATGATCAAGTTCCGGGGCCACTTCCTGATCGAGGGCGACCTGAACCCCGACAACAGCGACG
TGGACAAGCTGTTCATCCAGCTGGTGCAGACCTACAACCAGCTGTTCGAGGAAAACCCCATCAACGCCAG
CGGCGTGGACGCCAAGGCCATCCTGTCTGCCAGACTGAGCAAGAGCAGACGGCTGGAAAATCTGATCGCC
CAGCTGCCCGGCGAGAAGAAGAATGGCCTGTTCGGAAACCTGATTGCCCTGAGCCTGGGCCTGACCCCCA
ACTTCAAGAGCAACTTCGACCTGGCCGAGGATGCCAAACTGCAGCTGAGCAAGGACACCTACGACGACGA
CCTGGACAACCTGCTGGCCCAGATCGGCGACCAGTACGCCGACCTGTTTCTGGCCGCCAAGAACCTGTCC
GACGCCATCCTGCTGAGCGACATCCTGAGAGTGAACACCGAGATCACCAAGGCCCCCCTGAGCGCCTCTA
TGATCAAGAGATACGACGAGCACCACCAGGACCTGACCCTGCTGAAAGCTCTCGTGCGGCAGCAGCTGCC
TGAGAAGTACAAAGAGATTTTCTTCGACCAGAGCAAGAACGGCTACGCCGGCTACATTGACGGCGGAGCC
AGCCAGGAAGAGTTCTACAAGTTCATCAAGCCCATCCTGGAAAAGATGGACGGCACCGAGGAACTGCTCG
TGAAGCTGAACAGAGAGGACCTGCTGCGGAAGCAGCGGACCTTCGACAACGGCAGCATCCCCCACCAGAT
CCACCTGGGAGAGCTGCACGCCATTCTGCGGCGGCAGGAAGATTTTTACCCATTCCTGAAGGACAACCGG
GAAAAGATCGAGAAGATCCTGACCTTCCGCATCCCCTACTACGTGGGCCCTCTGGCCAGGGGAAACAGCA
GATTCGCCTGGATGACCAGAAAGAGCGAGGAAACCATCACCCCCTGGAACTTCGAGGAAGTGGTGGACAA
GGGCGCTTCCGCCCAGAGCTTCATCGAGCGGATGACCAACTTCGATAAGAACCTGCCCAACGAGAAGGTG
CTGCCCAAGCACAGCCTGCTGTACGAGTACTTCACCGTGTATAACGAGCTGACCAAAGTGAAATACGTGA
CCGAGGGAATGAGAAAGCCCGCCTTCCTGAGCGGCGAGCAGAAAAAGGCCATCGTGGACCTGCTGTTCAA
GACCAACCGGAAAGTGACCGTGAAGCAGCTGAAAGAGGACTACTTCAAGAAAATCGAGTGCTTCGACTCC
GTGGAAATCTCCGGCGTGGAAGATCGGTTCAACGCCTCCCTGGGCACATACCACGATCTGCTGAAAATTA
TCAAGGACAAGGACTTCCTGGACAATGAGGAAAACGAGGACATTCTGGAAGATATCGTGCTGACCCTGAC
ACTGTTTGAGGACAGAGAGATGATCGAGGAACGGCTGAAAACCTATGCCCACCTGTTCGACGACAAAGTG
ATGAAGCAGCTGAAGCGGCGGAGATACACCGGCTGGGGCAGGCTGAGCCGGAAGCTGATCAACGGCATCC
GGGACAAGCAGTCCGGCAAGACAATCCTGGATTTCCTGAAGTCCGACGGCTTCGCCAACAGAAACTTCAT
GCAGCTGATCCACGACGACAGCCTGACCTTTAAAGAGGACATCCAGAAAGCCCAGGTGTCCGGCCAGGGC
GATAGCCTGCACGAGCACATTGCCAATCTGGCCGGCAGCCCCGCCATTAAGAAGGGCATCCTGCAGACAG
TGAAGGTGGTGGACGAGCTCGTGAAAGTGATGGGCCGGCACAAGCCCGAGAACATCGTGATCGAAATGGC
CAGAGAGAACCAGACCACCCAGAAGGGACAGAAGAACAGCCGCGAGAGAATGAAGCGGATCGAAGAGGGC
ATCAAAGAGCTGGGCAGCCAGATCCTGAAAGAACACCCCGTGGAAAACACCCAGCTGCAGAACGAGAAGC
TGTACCTGTACTACCTGCAGAATGGGCGGGATATGTACGTGGACCAGGAACTGGACATCAACCGGCTGTC
CGACTACGATGTGGACCATATCGTGCCTCAGAGCTTTCTGAAGGACGACTCCATCGACAACAAGGTGCTG
ACCAGAAGCGACAAGAACCGGGGCAAGAGCGACAACGTGCCCTCCGAAGAGGTCGTGAAGAAGATGAAGA
ACTACTGGCGGCAGCTGCTGAACGCCAAGCTGATTACCCAGAGAAAGTTCGACAATCTGACCAAGGCCGA
GAGAGGCGGCCTGAGCGAACTGGATAAGGCCGGCTTCATCAAGAGACAGCTGGTGGAAACCCGGCAGATC
ACAAAGCACGTGGCACAGATCCTGGACTCCCGGATGAACACTAAGTACGACGAGAATGACAAGCTGATCC
GGGAAGTGAAAGTGATCACCCTGAAGTCCAAGCTGGTGTCCGATTTCCGGAAGGATTTCCAGTTTTACAA
AGTGCGCGAGATCAACAACTACCACCACGCCCACGACGCCTACCTGAACGCCGTCGTGGGAACCGCCCTG
ATCAAAAAGTACCCTAAGCTGGAAAGCGAGTTCGTGTACGGCGACTACAAGGTGTACGACGTGCGGAAGA
TGATCGCCAAGAGCGAGCAGGAAATCGGCAAGGCTACCGCCAAGTACTTCTTCTACAGCAACATCATGAA
CTTTTTCAAGACCGAGATTACCCTGGCCAACGGCGAGATCCGGAAGCGGCCTCTGATCGAGACAAACGGC
GAAACCGGGGAGATCGTGTGGGATAAGGGCCGGGATTTTGCCACCGTGCGGAAAGTGCTGAGCATGCCCC
AAGTGAATATCGTGAAAAAGACCGAGGTGCAGACAGGCGGCTTCAGCAAAGAGTCTATCCTGCCCAAGAG
GAACAGCGATAAGCTGATCGCCAGAAAGAAGGACTGGGACCCTAAGAAGTACGGCGGCTTCGACAGCCCC
ACCGTGGCCTATTCTGTGCTGGTGGTGGCCAAAGTGGAAAAGGGCAAGTCCAAGAAACTGAAGAGTGTGA
AAGAGCTGCTGGGGATCACCATCATGGAAAGAAGCAGCTTCGAGAAGAATCCCATCGACTTTCTGGAAGC
CAAGGGCTACAAAGAAGTGAAAAAGGACCTGATCATCAAGCTGCCTAAGTACTCCCTGTTCGAGCTGGAA
AACGGCCGGAAGAGAATGCTGGCCTCTGCCGGCGAACTGCAGAAGGGAAACGAACTGGCCCTGCCCTCCA
AATATGTGAACTTCCTGTACCTGGCCAGCCACTATGAGAAGCTGAAGGGCTCCCCCGAGGATAATGAGCA
GAAACAGCTGTTTGTGGAACAGCACAAGCACTACCTGGACGAGATCATCGAGCAGATCAGCGAGTTCTCC
AAGAGAGTGATCCTGGCCGACGCTAATCTGGACAAAGTGCTGTCCGCCTACAACAAGCACCGGGATAAGC
CCATCAGAGAGCAGGCCGAGAATATCATCCACCTGTTTACCCTGACCAATCTGGGAGCCCCTGCCGCCTT
CAAGTACTTTGACACCACCATCGACCGGAAGAGGTACACCAGCACCAAAGAGGTGCTGGACGCCACCCTG
ATCCACCAGAGCATCACCGGCCTGTACGAGACACGGATCGACCTGTCTCAGCTGGGAGGCGACAAAAGGC
CGGCGGCCACGAAAAAGGCCGGCCAGGCAAAAAAGAAAAAGGAATTCGGCAGTGGAGAGGGCAGAGGAAG
TCTGCTAACATGCGGTGACGTCGAGGAGAATCCTGGCCCAATGACCGAGTACAAGCCCACGGTGCGCCTC
GCCACCCGCGACGACGTCCCCAGGGCCGTACGCACCCTCGCCGCCGCGTTCGCCGACTACCCCGCCACGC
GCCACACCGTCGATCCGGACCGCCACATCGAGCGGGTCACCGAGCTGCAAGAACTCTTCCTCACGCGCGT
CGGGCTCGACATCGGCAAGGTGTGGGTCGCGGACGACGGCGCCGCGGTGGCGGTCTGGACCACGCCGGAG
AGCGTCGAAGCGGGGGCGGTGTTCGCCGAGATCGGCCCGCGCATGGCCGAGTTGAGCGGTTCCCGGCTGG
CCGCGCAGCAACAGATGGAAGGCCTCCTGGCGCCGCACCGGCCCAAGGAGCCCGCGTGGTTCCTGGCCAC
CGTCGGAGTCTCGCCCGACCACCAGGGCAAGGGTCTGGGCAGCGCCGTCGTGCTCCCCGGAGTGGAGGCG
GCCGAGCGCGCCGGGGTGCCCGCCTTCCTGGAGACCTCCGCGCCCCGCAACCTCCCCTTCTACGAGCGGC
TCGGCTTCACCGTCACCGCCGACGTCGAGGTGCCCGAAGGACCGCGCACCTGGTGCATGACCCGCAAGCC
CGGTGCCTGAGAATTCTAACTAGAGCTCGCTGATCAGCCTCGACTGTGCCTTCTAGTTGCCAGCCATCTG
TTGTTTGCCCCTCCCCCGTGCCTTCCTTGACCCTGGAAGGTGCCACTCCCACTGTCCTTTCCTAATAAAA
TGAGGAAATTGCATCGCATTGTCTGAGTAGGTGTCATTCTATTCTGGGGGGTGGGGTGGGGCAGGACAGC
AAGGGGGAGGATTGGGAAGAGAATAGCAGGCATGCTGGGGAGCGGCCGCAGGAACCCCTAGTGATGGAGT
TGGCCACTCCCTCTCTGCGCGCTCGCTCGCTCACTGAGGCCGGGCGACCAAAGGTCGCCCGACGCCCGGG
CTTTGCCCGGGCGGCCTCAGTGAGCGAGCGAGCGCGCAGCTGCCTGCAATCACTACATTCACATCTGATT
TCAGTAGTTCCTTACGAGAGTTCCTCCGCGCGAGACGAAAGGGCCTCGTGATACGCCTATTTTTATAGGT
TAATGTCATGATAATAATGGTTTCTTAGACGTCAGGTGGCACTTTTCGGGGAAATGTGCGCGGAACCCCT
ATTTGTTTATTTTTCTAAATACATTCAAATATGTATCCGCTCATGAGACAATAACCCTGATAAATGCTTC
AATAATATTGAAAAAGGAAGAGTATGAGTATTCAACATTTCCGTGTCGCCCTTATTCCCTTTTTTGCGGC
ATTTTGCCTTCCTGTTTTTGCTCACCCAGAAACGCTGGTGAAAGTAAAAGATGCTGAAGATCAGTTGGGT
GCACGAGTGGGTTACATCGAACTGGATCTCAACAGCGGTAAGATCCTTGAGAGTTTTCGCCCCGAAGAAC
GTTTTCCAATGATGAGCACTTTTAAAGTTCTGCTATGTGGCGCGGTATTATCCCGTATTGACGCCGGGCA
AGAGCAACTCGGTCGCCGCATACACTATTCTCAGAATGACTTGGTTGAGTACTCACCAGTCACAGAAAAG
CATCTTACGGATGGCATGACAGTAAGAGAATTATGCAGTGCTGCCATAACCATGAGTGATAACACTGCGG
CCAACTTACTTCTGACAACGATCGGAGGACCGAAGGAGCTAACCGCTTTTTTGCACAACATGGGGGATCA
TGTAACTCGCCTTGATCGTTGGGAACCGGAGCTGAATGAAGCCATACCAAACGACGAGCGTGACACCACG
ATGCCTGTAGCAATGGCAACAACGTTGCGCAAACTATTAACTGGCGAACTACTTACTCTAGCTTCCCGGC
AACAATTAATAGACTGGATGGAGGCGGATAAAGTTGCAGGACCACTTCTGCGCTCGGCCCTTCCGGCTGG
CTGGTTTATTGCTGATAAATCTGGAGCCGGTGAGCGTGGAAGCCGCGGTATCATTGCAGCACTGGGGCCA
GATGGTAAGCCCTCCCGTATCGTAGTTATCTACACGACGGGGAGTCAGGCAACTATGGATGAACGAAATA
GACAGATCGCTGAGATAGGTGCCTCACTGATTAAGCATTGGTAACTGTCAGACCAAGTTTACTCATATAT
ACTTTAGATTGATTTAAAACTTCATTTTTAATTTAAAAGGATCTAGGTGAAGATCCTTTTTGATAATCTC
ATGACCAAAATCCCTTAACGTGAGTTTTCGTTCCACTGAGCGTCAGACCCCGTAGAAAAGATCAAAGGAT
CTTCTTGAGATCCTTTTTTTCTGCGCGTAATCTGCTGCTTGCAAACAAAAAAACCACCGCTACCAGCGGT
GGTTTGTTTGCCGGATCAAGAGCTACCAACTCTTTTTCCGAAGGTAACTGGCTTCAGCAGAGCGCAGATA
CCAAATACTGTCCTTCTAGTGTAGCCGTAGTTAGGCCACCACTTCAAGAACTCTGTAGCACCGCCTACAT
ACCTCGCTCTGCTAATCCTGTTACCAGTGGCTGCTGCCAGTGGCGATAAGTCGTGTCTTACCGGGTTGGA
CTCAAGACGATAGTTACCGGATAAGGCGCAGCGGTCGGGCTGAACGGGGGGTTCGTGCACACAGCCCAGC
TTGGAGCGAACGACCTACACCGAACTGAGATACCTACAGCGTGAGCTATGAGAAAGCGCCACGCTTCCCG
AAGGGAGAAAGGCGGACAGGTATCCGGTAAGCGGCAGGGTCGGAACAGGAGAGCGCACGAGGGAGCTTCC
AGGGGGAAACGCCTGGTATCTTTATAGTCCTGTCGGGTTTCGCCACCTCTGACTTGAGCGTCGATTTTTG
TGATGCTCGTCAGGGGGGCGGAGCCTATGGAAAAACGCCAGCAACGCGGCCTTTTTACGGTTCCTGGCCT
TTTGCTGGCCTTTTGCTCACATGTGAGGGCCTATTTCCCATGATTCCTTCATATTTGCATATACGATACA
AGGCTGTTAGAGAGATAATTGGAATTAATTTGACTGTAAACACAAAGATATTAGTACAAAATACGTGACG
TAGAAAGTAATAATTTCTTGGGTAGTTTGCAGTTTTAAAATTATGTTTTAAAATGGACTATCATATGCTT
ACCGTAACTTGAAAGTATTTCGATTTCTTGGCTTTATATATCTTGTGGAAAGGACGAAACACCGGGTCTT
CGAGAAGACCTGTTTTAGAGCTAGAAATAGCAAGTTAAAATAAGGCTAGTCCGTTATCAACTTGAAAAAG
TGGCACCGAGTCGGTGCTTTTTTGTTTTAGAGCTAGAAATAGCAAGTTAAAATAAGGCTAGTCCGTTTTT
AGCGCGTGCGCCAATTCTGCAGACAAATGGCTCTAGAGGTAC
