Features (pLannotate 1.2.2; 15 found; start..end, strand, type, name):
      2..287     +  enhancer       CMV enhancer: human cytomegalovirus immediate early enhancer; contains an 18-bp deletion relative to the standard CMV enhancer
    289..566     +  promoter       chicken β-actin promoter: No description available
    567..794     +  intron         hybrid intron: hybrid between chicken β-actin (CBA) and minute virus of mice (MMV) introns (Gray et al., 2011)
    932..2533    +  CDS            Cas9(N): N-terminal portion of Streptococcus pyogenes Cas9 (Zetsche et al., 2015)
   2534..5032    +  CDS            Cas9(C): C-terminal portion of Streptococcus pyogenes Cas9 (Zetsche et al., 2015)
   5033..5080    +  CDS            nucleoplasmin NLS: bipartite nuclear localization signal from nucleoplasmin
   5150..5749    +  CDS            PuroR (fragment): puromycin N-acetyltransferase; pac from Streptomyces; confers resistance to puromycin
   5783..5894    +  polyA_signal   bGH poly(A) signal: bovine growth hormone polyadenylation signal
   5999..6137    +  repeat_region  AAV2 ITR: inverted terminal repeat of adeno-associated virus serotype 2 inverted
   6288..6392    +  promoter       AmpR promoter: bla
   6393..7253    +  CDS            AmpR: β-lactamase; bla; confers resistance to ampicillin, carbenicillin, and related antibiotics
   7424..8012    +  rep_origin     ori: high-copy-number ColE1/pMB1/pBR322/pUC origin of replication
   8074..8314    +  promoter       U6 promoter: RNA polymerase III promoter for human U6 snRNA
   8341..8416    +  misc_RNA       gRNA scaffold: guide RNA scaffold for the Streptococcus pyogenes CRISPR/Cas9 system
   8423..8466    +  misc_RNA       gRNA scaffold (fragment): guide RNA scaffold for the Streptococcus pyogenes CRISPR/Cas9 system
>Addgene plasmid #149347 | pCbh-SpyCas9-2A-puro-pA_U6-BbsI | addgene full sequence | sequence record 304467 | Addgene NGS Result
CCGTTACATAACTTACGGTAAATGGCCCGCCTGGCTGACCGCCCAACGACCCCCGCCCATTGACGTCAAT
AGTAACGCCAATAGGGACTTTCCATTGACGTCAATGGGTGGAGTATTTACGGTAAACTGCCCACTTGGCA
GTACATCAAGTGTATCATATGCCAAGTACGCCCCCTATTGACGTCAATGACGGTAAATGGCCCGCCTGGC
ATTGTGCCCAGTACATGACCTTATGGGACTTTCCTACTTGGCAGTACATCTACGTATTAGTCATCGCTAT
TACCATGGTCGAGGTGAGCCCCACGTTCTGCTTCACTCTCCCCATCTCCCCCCCCTCCCCACCCCCAATT
TTGTATTTATTTATTTTTTAATTATTTTGTGCAGCGATGGGGGCGGGGGGGGGGGGGGGGCGCGCGCCRG
GGGGGGGGGGGGGGGGGGGGGGGGGGGGSGGGGSGRGGCGGAGAGGTGCGGCGGCAGCCAATCAGAGCGG
CGCGCTCCGAAAGTTTCCTTTTATGGCGAGGCGGCGGCGGCGGCGGCCCTATAAAAAGCGAAGCGCGCGG
CGGGCGGGAGTCGCTGCGCGCTGCCTTCGCCCCGTGCCCCGCTCCGCCGCCGCCTCGCGCCGCCCGCCCC
GGCTCTGACTGACCGCGTTACTCCCACAGGTGAGCGGGCGGGACGGCCCTTCTCCTCCGGGCTGTAATTA
GCTGAGCAAGAGGTAAGGGTTTAAGGGATGGTTGGTTGGTGGGGTATTAATGTTTAATTACCTGGAGCAC
CTGCCTGAAATCACTTTTTTTCAGGTTGGACCGGTGCCACCATGGACTATAAGGACCACGACGGAGACTA
CAAGGATCATGATATTGATTACAAAGACGATGACGATAAGATGGCCCCAAAGAAGAAGCGGAAGGTCGGT
ATCCACGGAGTCCCAGCAGCCGACAAGAAGTACAGCATCGGCCTGGACATCGGCACCAACTCTGTGGGCT
GGGCCGTGATCACCGACGAGTACAAGGTGCCCAGCAAGAAATTCAAGGTGCTGGGCAACACCGACCGGCA
CAGCATCAAGAAGAACCTGATCGGAGCCCTGCTGTTCGACAGCGGCGAAACAGCCGAGGCCACCCGGCTG
AAGAGAACCGCCAGAAGAAGATACACCAGACGGAAGAACCGGATCTGCTATCTGCAAGAGATCTTCAGCA
ACGAGATGGCCAAGGTGGACGACAGCTTCTTCCACAGACTGGAAGAGTCCTTCCTGGTGGAAGAGGATAA
GAAGCACGAGCGGCACCCCATCTTCGGCAACATCGTGGACGAGGTGGCCTACCACGAGAAGTACCCCACC
ATCTACCACCTGAGAAAGAAACTGGTGGACAGCACCGACAAGGCCGACCTGCGGCTGATCTATCTGGCCC
TGGCCCACATGATCAAGTTCCGGGGCCACTTCCTGATCGAGGGCGACCTGAACCCCGACAACAGCGACGT
GGACAAGCTGTTCATCCAGCTGGTGCAGACCTACAACCAGCTGTTCGAGGAAAACCCCATCAACGCCAGC
GGCGTGGACGCCAAGGCCATCCTGTCTGCCAGACTGAGCAAGAGCAGACGGCTGGAAAATCTGATCGCCC
AGCTGCCCGGCGAGAAGAAGAATGGCCTGTTCGGAAACCTGATTGCCCTGAGCCTGGGCCTGACCCCCAA
CTTCAAGAGCAACTTCGACCTGGCCGAGGATGCCAAACTGCAGCTGAGCAAGGACACCTACGACGACGAC
CTGGACAACCTGCTGGCCCAGATCGGCGACCAGTACGCCGACCTGTTTCTGGCCGCCAAGAACCTGTCCG
ACGCCATCCTGCTGAGCGACATCCTGAGAGTGAACACCGAGATCACCAAGGCCCCCCTGAGCGCCTCTAT
GATCAAGAGATACGACGAGCACCACCAGGACCTGACCCTGCTGAAAGCTCTCGTGCGGCAGCAGCTGCCT
GAGAAGTACAAAGAGATTTTCTTCGACCAGAGCAAGAACGGCTACGCCGGCTACATTGACGGCGGAGCCA
GCCAGGAAGAGTTCTACAAGTTCATCAAGCCCATCCTGGAAAAGATGGACGGCACCGAGGAACTGCTCGT
GAAGCTGAACAGAGAGGACCTGCTGCGGAAGCAGCGGACCTTCGACAACGGCAGCATCCCCCACCAGATC
CACCTGGGAGAGCTGCACGCCATTCTGCGGCGGCAGGAAGATTTTTACCCATTCCTGAAGGACAACCGGG
AAAAGATCGAGAAGATCCTGACCTTCCGCATCCCCTACTACGTGGGCCCTCTGGCCAGGGGAAACAGCAG
ATTCGCCTGGATGACCAGAAAGAGCGAGGAAACCATCACCCCCTGGAACTTCGAGGAAGTGGTGGACAAG
GGCGCTTCCGCCCAGAGCTTCATCGAGCGGATGACCAACTTCGATAAGAACCTGCCCAACGAGAAGGTGC
TGCCCAAGCACAGCCTGCTGTACGAGTACTTCACCGTGTATAACGAGCTGACCAAAGTGAAATACGTGAC
CGAGGGAATGAGAAAGCCCGCCTTCCTGAGCGGCGAGCAGAAAAAGGCCATCGTGGACCTGCTGTTCAAG
ACCAACCGGAAAGTGACCGTGAAGCAGCTGAAAGAGGACTACTTCAAGAAAATCGAGTGCTTCGACTCCG
TGGAAATCTCCGGCGTGGAAGATCGGTTCAACGCCTCCCTGGGCACATACCACGATCTGCTGAAAATTAT
CAAGGACAAGGACTTCCTGGACAATGAGGAAAACGAGGACATTCTGGAAGATATCGTGCTGACCCTGACA
CTGTTTGAGGACAGAGAGATGATCGAGGAACGGCTGAAAACCTATGCCCACCTGTTCGACGACAAAGTGA
TGAAGCAGCTGAAGCGGCGGAGATACACCGGCTGGGGCAGGCTGAGCCGGAAGCTGATCAACGGCATCCG
GGACAAGCAGTCCGGCAAGACAATCCTGGATTTCCTGAAGTCCGACGGCTTCGCCAACAGAAACTTCATG
CAGCTGATCCACGACGACAGCCTGACCTTTAAAGAGGACATCCAGAAAGCCCAGGTGTCCGGCCAGGGCG
ATAGCCTGCACGAGCACATTGCCAATCTGGCCGGCAGCCCCGCCATTAAGAAGGGCATCCTGCAGACAGT
GAAGGTGGTGGACGAGCTCGTGAAAGTGATGGGCCGGCACAAGCCCGAGAACATCGTGATCGAAATGGCC
AGAGAGAACCAGACCACCCAGAAGGGACAGAAGAACAGCCGCGAGAGAATGAAGCGGATCGAAGAGGGCA
TCAAAGAGCTGGGCAGCCAGATCCTGAAAGAACACCCCGTGGAAAACACCCAGCTGCAGAACGAGAAGCT
GTACCTGTACTACCTGCAGAATGGGCGGGATATGTACGTGGACCAGGAACTGGACATCAACCGGCTGTCC
GACTACGATGTGGACCATATCGTGCCTCAGAGCTTTCTGAAGGACGACTCCATCGACAACAAGGTGCTGA
CCAGAAGCGACAAGAACCGGGGCAAGAGCGACAACGTGCCCTCCGAAGAGGTCGTGAAGAAGATGAAGAA
CTACTGGCGGCAGCTGCTGAACGCCAAGCTGATTACCCAGAGAAAGTTCGACAATCTGACCAAGGCCGAG
AGAGGCGGCCTGAGCGAACTGGATAAGGCCGGCTTCATCAAGAGACAGCTGGTGGAAACCCGGCAGATCA
CAAAGCACGTGGCACAGATCCTGGACTCCCGGATGAACACTAAGTACGACGAGAATGACAAGCTGATCCG
GGAAGTGAAAGTGATCACCCTGAAGTCCAAGCTGGTGTCCGATTTCCGGAAGGATTTCCAGTTTTACAAA
GTGCGCGAGATCAACAACTACCACCACGCCCACGACGCCTACCTGAACGCCGTCGTGGGAACCGCCCTGA
TCAAAAAGTACCCTAAGCTGGAAAGCGAGTTCGTGTACGGCGACTACAAGGTGTACGACGTGCGGAAGAT
GATCGCCAAGAGCGAGCAGGAAATCGGCAAGGCTACCGCCAAGTACTTCTTCTACAGCAACATCATGAAC
TTTTTCAAGACCGAGATTACCCTGGCCAACGGCGAGATCCGGAAGCGGCCTCTGATCGAGACAAACGGCG
AAACCGGGGAGATCGTGTGGGATAAGGGCCGGGATTTTGCCACCGTGCGGAAAGTGCTGAGCATGCCCCA
AGTGAATATCGTGAAAAAGACCGAGGTGCAGACAGGCGGCTTCAGCAAAGAGTCTATCCTGCCCAAGAGG
AACAGCGATAAGCTGATCGCCAGAAAGAAGGACTGGGACCCTAAGAAGTACGGCGGCTTCGACAGCCCCA
CCGTGGCCTATTCTGTGCTGGTGGTGGCCAAAGTGGAAAAGGGCAAGTCCAAGAAACTGAAGAGTGTGAA
AGAGCTGCTGGGGATCACCATCATGGAAAGAAGCAGCTTCGAGAAGAATCCCATCGACTTTCTGGAAGCC
AAGGGCTACAAAGAAGTGAAAAAGGACCTGATCATCAAGCTGCCTAAGTACTCCCTGTTCGAGCTGGAAA
ACGGCCGGAAGAGAATGCTGGCCTCTGCCGGCGAACTGCAGAAGGGAAACGAACTGGCCCTGCCCTCCAA
ATATGTGAACTTCCTGTACCTGGCCAGCCACTATGAGAAGCTGAAGGGCTCCCCCGAGGATAATGAGCAG
AAACAGCTGTTTGTGGAACAGCACAAGCACTACCTGGACGAGATCATCGAGCAGATCAGCGAGTTCTCCA
AGAGAGTGATCCTGGCCGACGCTAATCTGGACAAAGTGCTGTCCGCCTACAACAAGCACCGGGATAAGCC
CATCAGAGAGCAGGCCGAGAATATCATCCACCTGTTTACCCTGACCAATCTGGGAGCCCCTGCCGCCTTC
AAGTACTTTGACACCACCATCGACCGGAAGAGGTACACCAGCACCAAAGAGGTGCTGGACGCCACCCTGA
TCCACCAGAGCATCACCGGCCTGTACGAGACACGGATCGACCTGTCTCAGCTGGGAGGCGACAAAAGGCC
GGCGGCCACGAAAAAGGCCGGCCAGGCAAAAAAGAAAAAGGAATTCGGCAGTGGAGAGGGCAGAGGAAGT
CTGCTAACATGCGGTGACGTCGAGGAGAATCCTGGCCCAATGACCGAGTACAAGCCCACGGTGCGCCTCG
CCACCCGCGACGACGTCCCCAGGGCCGTACGCACCCTCGCCGCCGCGTTCGCCGACTACCCCGCCACGCG
CCACACCGTCGATCCGGACCGCCACATCGAGCGGGTCACCGAGCTGCAAGAACTCTTCCTCACGCGCGTC
GGGCTCGACATCGGCAAGGTGTGGGTCGCGGACGACGGCGCCGCGGTGGCGGTCTGGACCACGCCGGAGA
GCGTCGAAGCGGGGGCGGTGTTCGCCGAGATCGGCCCGCGCATGGCCGAGTTGAGCGGTTCCCGGCTGGC
CGCGCAGCAACAGATGGAAGGCCTCCTGGCGCCGCACCGGCCCAAGGAGCCCGCGTGGTTCCTGGCCACC
GTCGGAGTCTCGCCCGACCACCAGGGCAAGGGTCTGGGCAGCGCCGTCGTGCTCCCCGGAGTGGAGGCGG
CCGAGCGCGCCGGGGTGCCCGCCTTCCTGGAGACCTCCGCGCCCCGCAACCTCCCCTTCTACGAGCGGCT
CGGCTTCACCGTCACCGCCGACGTCGAGGTGCCCGAAGGACCGCGCACCTGGTGCATGACCCGCAAGCCC
GGTGCCTGAGAATTCTAACTAGAGCTCGCTGATCAGCCTCGACTGTGCCTTCTAGTTGCCAGCCATCTGT
TGTTTGCCCCTCCCCCGTGCCTTCCTTGACCCTGGAAGGTGCCACTCCCACTGTCCTTTCCTAATAAAAT
GAGGAAATTGCATCGCATTGTCTGAGTAGGTGTCATTCTATTCTGGGGGGTGGGGTGGGGCAGGACAGCA
AGGGGGAGGATTGGGAAGAGAATAGCAGGCATGCTGGGGAGCGGCCGCAGGAACCCCTAGTGATGGAGTT
GGCCACTCCCTCTCTGCGCGCTCGCTCGCTCACTGAGGCCGGGCGACCAAAGGTCGCCCGACGCCCGGGC
TTTGCCCGGGCGGCCTCAGTGAGCGAGCGAGCGCGCAGCTGCCTGCAATCACTACATTCACATCTGATTT
CAGTAGTTCCTTACGAGAGTTCCTCCGCGCGAGACGAAAGGGCCTCGTGATACGCCTATTTTTATAGGTT
AATGTCATGATAATAATGGTTTCTTAGACGTCAGGTGGCACTTTTCGGGGAAATGTGCGCGGAACCCCTA
TTTGTTTATTTTTCTAAATACATTCAAATATGTATCCGCTCATGAGACAATAACCCTGATAAATGCTTCA
ATAATATTGAAAAAGGAAGAGTATGAGTATTCAACATTTCCGTGTCGCCCTTATTCCCTTTTTTGCGGCA
TTTTGCCTTCCTGTTTTTGCTCACCCAGAAACGCTGGTGAAAGTAAAAGATGCTGAAGATCAGTTGGGTG
CACGAGTGGGTTACATCGAACTGGATCTCAACAGCGGTAAGATCCTTGAGAGTTTTCGCCCCGAAGAACG
TTTTCCAATGATGAGCACTTTTAAAGTTCTGCTATGTGGCGCGGTATTATCCCGTATTGACGCCGGGCAA
GAGCAACTCGGTCGCCGCATACACTATTCTCAGAATGACTTGGTTGAGTACTCACCAGTCACAGAAAAGC
ATCTTACGGATGGCATGACAGTAAGAGAATTATGCAGTGCTGCCATAACCATGAGTGATAACACTGCGGC
CAACTTACTTCTGACAACGATCGGAGGACCGAAGGAGCTAACCGCTTTTTTGCACAACATGGGGGATCAT
GTAACTCGCCTTGATCGTTGGGAACCGGAGCTGAATGAAGCCATACCAAACGACGAGCGTGACACCACGA
TGCCTGTAGCAATGGCAACAACGTTGCGCAAACTATTAACTGGCGAACTACTTACTCTAGCTTCCCGGCA
ACAATTAATAGACTGGATGGAGGCGGATAAAGTTGCAGGACCACTTCTGCGCTCGGCCCTTCCGGCTGGC
TGGTTTATTGCTGATAAATCTGGAGCCGGTGAGCGTGGAAGCCGCGGTATCATTGCAGCACTGGGGCCAG
ATGGTAAGCCCTCCCGTATCGTAGTTATCTACACGACGGGGAGTCAGGCAACTATGGATGAACGAAATAG
ACAGATCGCTGAGATAGGTGCCTCACTGATTAAGCATTGGTAACTGTCAGACCAAGTTTACTCATATATA
CTTTAGATTGATTTAAAACTTCATTTTTAATTTAAAAGGATCTAGGTGAAGATCCTTTTTGATAATCTCA
TGACCAAAATCCCTTAACGTGAGTTTTCGTTCCACTGAGCGTCAGACCCCGTAGAAAAGATCAAAGGATC
TTCTTGAGATCCTTTTTTTCTGCGCGTAATCTGCTGCTTGCAAACAAAAAAACCACCGCTACCAGCGGTG
GTTTGTTTGCCGGATCAAGAGCTACCAACTCTTTTTCCGAAGGTAACTGGCTTCAGCAGAGCGCAGATAC
CAAATACTGTTCTTCTAGTGTAGCCGTAGTTAGGCCACCACTTCAAGAACTCTGTAGCACCGCCTACATA
CCTCGCTCTGCTAATCCTGTTACCAGTGGCTGCTGCCAGTGGCGATAAGTCGTGTCTTACCGGGTTGGAC
TCAAGACGATAGTTACCGGATAAGGCGCAGCGGTCGGGCTGAACGGGGGGTTCGTGCACACAGCCCAGCT
TGGAGCGAACGACCTACACCGAACTGAGATACCTACAGCGTGAGCTATGAGAAAGCGCCACGCTTCCCGA
AGGGAGAAAGGCGGACAGGTATCCGGTAAGCGGCAGGGTCGGAACAGGAGAGCGCACGAGGGAGCTTCCA
GGGGGAAACGCCTGGTATCTTTATAGTCCTGTCGGGTTTCGCCACCTCTGACTTGAGCGTCGATTTTTGT
GATGCTCGTCAGGGGGGCGGAGCCTATGGAAAAACGCCAGCAACGCGGCCTTTTTACGGTTCCTGGCCTT
TTGCTGGCCTTTTGCTCACATGTGAGGGCCTATTTCCCATGATTCCTTCATATTTGCATATACGATACAA
GGCTGTTAGAGAGATAATTGGAATTAATTTGACTGTAAACACAAAGATATTAGTACAAAATACGTGACGT
AGAAAGTAATAATTTCTTGGGTAGTTTGCAGTTTTAAAATTATGTTTTAAAATGGACTATCATATGCTTA
CCGTAACTTGAAAGTATTTCGATTTCTTGGCTTTATATATCTTGTGGAAAGGACGAAACACCGGGTCTTC
GAGAAGACCTGTTTTAGAGCTAGAAATAGCAAGTTAAAATAAGGCTAGTCCGTTATCAACTTGAAAAAGT
GGCACCGAGTCGGTGCTTTTTTGTTTTAGAGCTAGAAATAGCAAGTTAAAATAAGGCTAGTCCGTTTTTA
GCGCGTGCGCCAATTCTGCAGACAAATGGCTCTAGAGGTAC
